>Addgene plasmid #235879 | pME_Cp_0_3b_026_Flag-tag | addgene full sequence | sequence record 471472 | Addgene NGS Result
TCGCCGCAGCCGAACGACCGAGCGCAGCGAGTCAGTGAGCGAGGAAGCCTGCATAACGCGAAGTAATCTT
TTCGGTTTTAAAGAAAAAGGGCAGGGTGGTGACACCTTGCCCTTTTTTGCCGGACTGCAGCGGCCGCTAC
TAGTCGCGATGAGTGGTCTCACATTCCTTTATCATCGTCGTCTTTGTAGTCACCTTTATCATCATCATCC
TTATAGTCACCTTTGTCATCGTCATCTTTATAATCCATGGCGAGACCACTCATCGCTCTAGAAGCGGCCG
CGAATTCCAGAAATCATCCTTAGCGAAAGCTAAGGATTTTTTTTATCTGAAATTCTGCCTCGTGATACGC
CTATTTTTATAGGTTAATGTCATGATAATAATGGTTTCTTAGACGTCAGGTGGCACTCGAGTTGATCGGG
CACGTAAGAGGTTCCAACTTTCACCATAATGAAATAAGATCACTACCGGGCGTATTTTTTGAGTTATCGA
GATTTTCAGGAGCTAAGGAAGCTAAAATGGAGAAAAAAATCACTGGATATACCACCGTTGATATATCCCA
ATGGCATCGTAAAGAACATTTTGAGGCATTTCAGTCAGTTGCTCAATGTACCTATAACCAGACCGTTCAG
CTGGATATTACGGCCTTTTTAAAGACCGTAAAGAAAAATAAGCACAAGTTTTATCCGGCCTTTATTCACA
TTCTTGCCCGCCTGATGAATGCTCATCCGGAATTTCGTATGGCAATGAAAGACGGTGAGCTGGTGATATG
GGATAGTGTTCACCCTTGTTACACCGTTTTCCATGAGCAAACTGAAACGTTTTCATCACTCTGGAGTGAA
TACCACGACGATTTCCGGCAGTTTCTACACATATATTCGCAAGATGTGGCGTGTTACGGTGAAAACCTGG
CCTATTTCCCTAAAGGGTTTATTGAGAATATGTTTTTCGTATCAGCCAATCCCTGGGTGAGTTTCACCAG
TTTTGATTTAAACGTGGCCAATATGGACAACTTCTTCGCCCCCGTTTTCACCATGGGCAAATATTATACG
CAAGGCGACAAGGTGCTGATGCCGCTGGCGATTCAGGTTCATCATGCCGTTTGTGATGGCTTCCATGTCG
GCAGAATGCTTAATGAATTACAACAGTACTGCGACGAGTGGCAGGGCGGGGCGTAATTTGATATCGAGCT
CGCTTGGACTCCTGTTGATAGATCCAGTAATGACCTCAGAACTCCATCTGGATTTGTTCAGAACGCTCGG
TTGCCGCCGGGCGTTTTTTATTGGTGAGAATCCAAGCCTCGAGCTGTCAGACCAAGTTTACTCATATATA
CTTTAGATTGATTTAAAACTTCATTTTTAATTTAAAAGGATCTAGGTGAAGATCCTTTTTGATAATCTCA
TGACCAAAATCCCTTAACGTGAGTTTTCGTTCCACTGAGCGTCAGACCCCGTAGAAAAGATCAAAGGATC
TTCTTGAGATCCTTTTTTTCTGCGCGTAATCTGCTGCTTGCAAACAAAAAAACCACCGCTACCAGCGGTG
GTTTGTTTGCCGGATCAAGAGCTACCAACTCTTTTTCCGAAGGTAACTGGCTTCAGCAGAGCGCAGATAC
CAAATACTGTTCTTCTAGTGTAGCCGTAGTTAGGCCACCACTTCAAGAACTCTGTAGCACCGCCTACATA
CCTCGCTCTGCTAATCCTGTTACCAGTGGCTGCTGCCAGTGGCGATAAGTCGTGTCTTACCGGGTTGGAC
TCAAGACGATAGTTACCGGATAAGGCGCAGCGGTCGGGCTGAACGGGGGGTTCGTGCACACAGCCCAGCT
TGGAGCGAACGACCTACACCGAACTGAGATACCTACAGCGTGAGCTATGAGAAAGCGCCACGCTTCCCGA
AGGGAGAAAGGCGGACAGGTATCCGGTAAGCGGCAGGGTCGGAACAGGAGAGCGCACGAGGGAGCTTCCA
GGGGGAAACGCCTGGTATCTTTATAGTCCTGTCGGGTTTCGCCACCTCTGACTTGAGCGTCGATTTTTGT
GATGCTCGTCAGGGGGGCGGAGCCTGTGGAAAAACGCCAGCAACGCGGCCTTTTTACGGTTCCTGGCCTT
TTGCTGGCCTTTTGCTCACATGTTCTTTCCTGCGTTATCCCCTGATTCTGTGGATAACCGTATTACCGCC
TTTGAGTGAGCTGATACCGC
Features (pLannotate 1.2.2; 10 found; start..end, strand, type, name):
      1..48      +  rep_origin     RSF ori (fragment): Plasmids containing the RSF 1030 origin of replication can be propagated in E. coli cells that contain additional plasmids with compatible origins.
     67..124     -  terminator     his operon terminator: This putative transcriptin terminator from the E. coli his operon has a 2-bp deletion introduced during synthesis. Its efficiency has not been determined.
    125..144     -  misc_feature   BioBrick suffix: universal suffix for all parts
    196..212     -  CDS            2xFLAG (fragment): two tandem FLAG® epitope tags
    266..287     -  misc_feature   BioBrick prefix: BioBrick prefix for parts that do not start with "ATG"
    290..333     +  terminator     bacterial terminator: putative bacterial transcription terminator
    419..516     +  promoter       cat promoter: promoter of the E. coli cat gene encoding chloramphenicol acetyltransferase
    517..1173    +  CDS            cat: CAT_ECOLX - Experimental evidence at protein level: Swiss-Prot protein existence level 1. This enzyme is an effector of chloramphenicol resistance in bacteria. From Escherichia coli. This protein is used as a marker in many commonly used cloning vectors, such as pACYC184.
   1197..1291    +  terminator     lambda t0 terminator: transcription terminator from phage lambda
   1474..2062    +  rep_origin     ori: high-copy-number ColE1/pMB1/pBR322/pUC origin of replication
