[The description below was written by a language model from this plasmid's Addgene catalogue record and pLannotate feature annotations shown in this document.]
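Description:
pME_Cp_0_3b_026_Flag-tag is a small (about 2.2 kb) synthetic-biology part plasmid from a modular cloning toolkit built for engineering the chloroplast of Chlamydomonas. It is a storage vector rather than an expression construct. An 89 bp synthetic insert encoding a FLAG epitope, intended as an N-terminal tag, was placed in the pME_Cp_UAV_GFP acceptor backbone through BsaI sites that were destroyed in the process. The backbone name suggests that the insert replaced a GFP dropout cassette, but the record does not say this explicitly. The "0_3b" in the name likely denotes a basic-level part at the N-tag position of the assembly syntax, though the record does not define this numbering.

The plasmid is maintained in E. coli at high copy through a ColE1/pUC-type origin. Selection is with chloramphenicol, conferred by a cat gene driven by its own promoter and followed by the lambda t0 terminator. The short fragment annotated as RSF ori at the start of the sequence is most likely partial homology at the edge of the main origin rather than a second functional replicon. The part sits on the reverse strand between BioBrick prefix and suffix sequences and is insulated by bacterial transcription terminators on either side, including a his operon terminator. The annotation software detects only a short fragment matching a FLAG tag within the insert.

No promoter, coding sequence or chloroplast regulatory element accompanies the tag. Its use is as a building block combined with promoter, UTR, coding and terminator parts in Type IIS restriction assemblies. The resulting chloroplast transgenes encode proteins that can be detected or purified with anti-FLAG reagents.
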