Addgene plasmid #235879: pME_Cp_0_3b_026_Flag-tag
Purpose: FLAG N-tag
Depositing lab: Tobias Erb. Depositing organization: Max Planck Institute for Terrestrial Microbiology. Publication: A modular high-throughput approach for advancing synthetic biology in the chloroplast of Chlamydomonas. Inckemann RM, Chotel T, Burgis M, Brinkmann CK, Andreas L, Baumann J, Sharma P, Klose M, Barrett J, Ries F, Paczia N, Glatter T, Mackinder LCM, Willmund F, Erb TJ. Nat Plants. 2025 Nov;11(11):2332-2349. doi: 10.1038/s41477-025-02126-2. Epub 2025 Nov 3. PubMed 41184475.
Backbone
  Vector backbone: pME_Cp_UAV_GFP
  Backbone size w/o insert (bp): 2101
  Vector type: Synthetic Biology
Growth in bacteria
  Bacterial resistance: Chloramphenicol, 25 μg/mL
  Growth temperature: 37°C
  Growth strain: DH5alpha
  Copy number: High Copy
Gene/Insert
  Gene/Insert name: FLAG N-tag
  Species: Synthetic
  Insert size (bp): 89
  Cloning method: Restriction Enzyme; 5′ cloning site BsaI (destroyed during cloning); 3′ cloning site BsaI (destroyed during cloning)
  Sequencing primers: 5′ CGTATCACGAGGCAGAATTTC; 3′ CCTGCATAACGCGAAGTAATC
Terms and licenses: Academic/Nonprofit Terms; Industry Terms: Not Available to Industry
Depositor comments: Please visit https://doi.org/10.1101/2024.05.08.593163 for bioRxiv preprint.
How to cite: pME_Cp_0_3b_026_Flag-tag was a gift from Tobias Erb (Addgene plasmid # 235879 ; http://n2t.net/addgene:235879 ; RRID:Addgene_235879)
